>Addgene plasmid #92283 | pZac2.1 hSynapsin1 FLEX NAPA-N SV40 | depositor full sequence | sequence record 177820 | Full Sequence
AGCGCCCAATACGCAAACCGCCTCTCCCCGCGCGTTGGCCGATTCATTAATGCAGCTGGCACGACAGGTT
TCCCGACTGGAAAGCGGGCAGTGAGCGCAACGCAATTAATGTGAGTTAGCTCACTCATTAGGCACCCCAG
GCTTTACACTTTATGCTTCCGGCTCGTATGTTGTGTGGAATTGTGAGCGGATAACAATTTCACACAGGAA
ACAGCTATGACCATGATTACGCCAGATTTAATTAAGGCCTTAATTAGGCTGCGCGCTCGCTCGCTCACTG
AGGCCGCCCGGGCAAAGCCCGGGCGTCGGGCGACCTTTGGTCGCCCGGCCTCAGTGAGCGAGCGAGCGCG
CAGAGAGGGAGTGGCCAACTCCATCACTAGGGGTTCCTTGTAGTTAATGATTAACCCGCCATGCTACTTA
TCTACGTAGCCATGCTCTAGGAAGATCTGAGGGCCCTGCGTATGAGTGCAAGTGGGTTTTAGGACCAGGA
TGAGGCGGGGTGGGGGTGCCTACCTGACGACCGACCCCGACCCACTGGACAAGCACCCAACCCCCATTCC
CCAAATTGCGCATCCCCTATCAGAGAGGGGGAGGGGAAACAGGATGCGGCGAGGCGCGTGCGCACTGCCA
GCTTCAGCACCGCGGACAGTGCCTTCGCCCCCGCCTGGCGGCGCGCGCCACCGCCGCCTCAGCACTGAAG
GCGCGCTGACGTCACTCGCCGGTCCCCCGCAAACTCCCCTTCCCGGCCACCTTGGTCGCGTCCGCGCCGC
CGCCGGCCCAGCCGGACCGCACCACGCGAGGCGCGAGATAGGGGGGCACGGGCGCGACCATCTGCGCTGC
GGCGCCGGCGACTCAGCGCTGCCTCAGTCTGCGGTGGGCAGCGGAGGAGTCGTGTCGTGCCTGAGAGCGC
AGTCGAGAGAACTTAAGCTGCAGATAACTTCGTATAAAGTATCCTATACGAAGTTATATCAAAATAGGAA
GACCAATGCTTCACCATCGACCCGAATTGCCAAGCATCACCATCGACCCATAACTTCGTATAATGTATGC
TATACGAAGTTATACTAGTTTATACGTAGTACTCTTTATCCTTGTTTTTCTTGTTTTTGTTTGCTGATTT
GGCGCTGGAGGGCTGTTTCTCTTTAACCACGGCGCCATTACTCTGAGCGCTGTTACTGATATAGTTCCTA
GATTCGTCAACGTGGTAAGATCCCTCATCCCTGTTGCGATACTTGTAGCGTACGCAGAAGAAGATGCCCA
GGCCGATAAACAGAAGCAGGCCGGCGACTCCCCCGAGTACGATCAGGGCCATCGGCTGTACTGGTGTTGA
CCAAGTAGGAAGCACCTTGATGTTGCTCTCCAGCAGCACCTGTCCAGAGTCGCTAAGAAGACACTGCCAC
ATCCCTGCCTCCGGGTTAAGGACCCACACAGCCTTCTCTCTTTTACTGACTTTAGCCTCCTTATTCTCCA
GCTTCAGAGACAGCATCAGTTTAGGTGAGGTGGGACCCCACACTTCGCAGGTCAGGTTCTTCTGCAGCTG
TGTTGCCCTCATCACCACGAGGTTGACCTCCTGATGCAACTTTCCGGTCTTAGCCTCCAAGGCGAGGGTG
AGGTTCCCGGAGCCAGCATACTGGGGCAGGGCTTGGGGGAGTGTCAAGTGCAAAGGCAACTTCTTGCCCA
TCTGCAGCTTAGGGTCCTGTGTGACTCTCTTCACGCTCACTTCTTTGTTTTTCAGATCAAAAGTGATCCA
ACTCTTGCTGGAGGAGGCTCTTTCGGCCTGCCACCACAACTCTCCTGATCCTGTGAGCTTCTCGACTGTG
AAGGCCAATGGGAAACTGAACTCCACCTGTTCCCCCTCCTTCTTATAAACAATAGAGCTAGCTTTCTGAA
AGTCGACGCTACCACCGCCGCCAGATCCGCCACCGCCCTTGTACAGCTCGTCCATGCCGCCGGTGGAGTG
GCGGCCCTCGGCGCGTTCGTACTGTTCCACGATGGTGTAGTCCTCGTTGTGGGAGGTGATGTCCAACTTG
ATGTTGACGTTGTAGGCGCCGGGCAGCTGCACGGGCTTCTTGGCCTTGTAGGTGGTCTTGACCTCAGCGT
CGTAGTGGCCGCCGTCCTTCAGCTTCAGCCTCTGCTTGATCTCGCCCTTCAGGGCGCCGTCCTCGGGGTA
CATCCGCTCGGAGGAGGCCTCCCAGCCCATGGTCTTCTTCTGCATTACGGGGCCGTCGGAGGGGAAGTTG
GTGCCGCGCAGCTTCACCTTGTAGATGAACTCGCCGTCCTGCAGGGAGGAGTCCTGGGTCACGGTCACCA
CGCCGCCGTCCTCGAAGTTCATCACGCGCTCCCACTTGAAGCCCTCGGGGAAGGACAGCTTCAAGTAGTC
GGGGATGTCGGCGGGGTGCTTCACGTAGGCCTTGGAGCCGTACATGAACTGAGGGGACAGGATGTCCCAG
GCGAAGGGCAGGGGGCCACCCTTGGTCACCTTCAGCTTGGCGGTCTGGGTGCCCTCGTAGGGGCGGCCCT
CGCCCTCGCCCTCGATCTCGAACTCGTGGCCGTTCACGGAGCCCTCCATGTGCACCTTGAAGCGCATGAA
CTCCTTGATGATGGCCATGTTATCCTCCTCGCCCTTGCTCACCATGGTGACTTCTCCTGTCTTCCAATCT
GAAGCGGGAAGAGCGAAGGGGAGAAGTGCAGCAAGCAACAAAAGACTAGTAGAAGGTGGCATGGTGGTAC
TAGTATAACTTCGTATAGGATACTTTATACGAAGTTATCATTGGGATTCTTCCTATTTTGATCCAAGCAT
CACCATCGACCCTCTAGTCCAGATCTCACCATCGACCCATAACTTCGTATAGCATACATTATACGAAGTT
ATGTCCCTCGAAGAGGTTCTAGAGTCGACCCGGGCGGCCGCTTCGAGCAGACATGATAAGATACATTGAT
GAGTTTGGACAAACCACAACTAGAATGCAGTGAAAAAAATGCTTTATTTGTGAAATTTGTGATGCTATTG
CTTTATTTGTAACCATTATAAGCTGCAATAAACAAGTTAACAACAACAATTGCATTCATTTTATGTTTCA
GGTTCAGGGGGAGATGTGGGAGGTTTTTTAAAGCAAGTAAAACCTCTACAAATGTGGTAAAATCGATAAG
GATCTTCCTAGAGCATGGCTACGTAGATAAGTAGCATGGCGGGTTAATCATTAACTACAAGGAACCCCTA
GTGATGGAGTTGGCCACTCCCTCTCTGCGCGCTCGCTCGCTCACTGAGGCCGGGCGACCAAAGGTCGCCC
GACGCCCGGGCTTTGCCCGGGCGGCCTCAGTGAGCGAGCGAGCGCGCAGCCTTAATTAACCTAATTCACT
GGCCGTCGTTTTACAACGTCGTGACTGGGAAAACCCTGGCGTTACCCAACTTAATCGCCTTGCAGCACAT
CCCCCTTTCGCCAGCTGGCGTAATAGCGAAGAGGCCCGCACCGATCGCCCTTCCCAACAGTTGCGCAGCC
TGAATGGCGAATGGG
[124 nt withheld, positions 3516-3639]
C
[91 nt withheld, positions 3641-3731]
A
[49 nt withheld, positions 3733-3781]
CCTTTGACGTTGGAGTCCACGTTCTTT
[37 nt withheld, positions 3809-3845]
ACCCTATCTCGGTCTATTCTTTTGATTTATAAGGGATTTTGCCGATTTCGGCCTATTGGTTAAAAAATGA
GCTGATTTAACAAAAATTTAACGCGAATTTTAACAAAATATTAACGCTTACAATTTAGGTGGCACTTTTC
GGGGAAATGTGCGCGGAACCCCTATTTGTTTATTTTTCTAAATACATTCAAATATGTATCCGCTCATGAG
ACAATAACCCTGATAAATGCTTCAATAATATTGAAAAAGGAAGAGTATGAGTATTCAACATTTCCGTGTC
GCCCTTATTCCCTTTTTTGCGGCATTTTGCCTTCCTGTTTTTGCTCACCCAGAAACGCTGGTGAAAGTAA
AAGATGCTGAAGATCAGTTGGGTGCACGAGTGGGTTACATCGAACTGGATCTCAACAGCGGTAAGATCCT
TGAGAGTTTTCGCCCCGAAGAACGTTTTCCAATGATGAGCACTTTTAAAGTTCTGCTATGTGGCGCGGTA
TTATCCCGTATTGACGCCGGGCAAGAGCAACTCGGTCGCCGCATACACTATTCTCAGAATGACTTGGTTG
AGTACTCACCAGTCACAGAAAAGCATCTTACGGATGGCATGACAGTAAGAGAATTATGCAGTGCTGCCAT
AACCATGAGTGATAACACTGCGGCCAACTTACTTCTGACAACGATCGGAGGACCGAAGGAGCTAACCGCT
TTTTTGCACAACATGGGGGATCATGTAACTCGCCTTGATCGTTGGGAACCGGAGCTGAATGAAGCCATAC
CAAACGACGAGCGTGACACCACGATGCCTGTAGCAATGGCAACAACGTTGCGCAAACTATTAACTGGCGA
ACTACTTACTCTAGCTTCCCGGCAACAATTAATAGACTGGATGGAGGCGGATAAAGTTGCAGGACCACTT
CTGCGCTCGGCCCTTCCGGCTGGCTGGTTTATTGCTGATAAATCTGGAGCCGGTGAGCGTGGGTCTCGCG
GTATCATTGCAGCACTGGGGCCAGATGGTAAGCCCTCCCGTATCGTAGTTATCTACACGACGGGGAGTCA
GGCAACTATGGATGAACGAAATAGACAGATCGCTGAGATAGGTGCCTCACTGATTAAGCATTGGTAACTG
TCAGACCAAGTTTACTCATATATACTTTAGATTGATTTAAAACTTCATTTTTAATTTAAAAGGATCTAGG
TGAAGATCCTTTTTGATAATCTCATGACCAAAATCCCTTAACGTGAGTTTTCGTTCCACTGAGCGTCAGA
CCCCGTAGAAAAGATCAAAGGATCTTCTTGAGATCCTTTTTTTCTGCGCGTAATCTGCTGCTTGCAAACA
AAAAAACCACCGCTACCAGCGGTGGTTTGTTTGCCGGATCAAGAGCTACCAACTCTTTTTCCGAAGGTAA
CTGGCTTCAGCAGAGCGCAGATACCAAATACTGTTCTTCTAGTGTAGCCGTAGTTAGGCCACCACTTCAA
GAACTCTGTAGCACCGCCTACATACCTCGCTCTGCTAATCCTGTTACCAGTGGCTGCTGCCAGTGGCGAT
AAGTCGTGTCTTACCGGGTTGGACTCAAGACGATAGTTACCGGATAAGGCGCAGCGGTCGGGCTGAACGG
GGGGTTCGTGCACACAGCCCAGCTTGGAGCGAACGACCTACACCGAACTGAGATACCTACAGCGTGAGCT
ATGAGAAAGCGCCACGCTTCCCGAAGGGAGAAAGGCGGACAGGTATCCGGTAAGCGGCAGGGTCGGAACA
GGAGAGCGCACGAGGGAGCTTCCAGGGGGAAACGCCTGGTATCTTTATAGTCCTGTCGGGTTTCGCCACC
TCTGACTTGAGCGTCGATTTTTGTGATGCTCGTCAGGGGGGCGGAGCCTATGGAAAAACGCCAGCAACGC
GGCCTTTTTACGGTTCCTGGCCTTTTGCTGGCCTTTTGCTCACATGTTCTTTCCTGCGTTATCCCCTGAT
TCTGTGGATAACCGTATTACCGCCTTTGAGTGAGCTGATACCGCTCGCCGCAGCCGAACGACCGAGCGCA
GCGAGTCAGTGAGCGAGGAAGCGGAAG
Features (pLannotate 1.2.2; 21 found; start..end, strand, type, name):
      2..94      +  CDS            lacI (fragment): lac repressor; lacI; The lac repressor binds to the lac operator to inhibit transcription in E. coli. This inhibition can be relieved by adding lactose or isopropyl-β-D-thiogalactopyranoside (IPTG).
    107..128     +  protein_bind   CAP binding site: CAP binding activates transcription in the presence of cAMP. E. coli catabolite activator protein
    143..173     +  promoter       lac promoter: promoter for the E. coli lac operon
    181..197     +  protein_bind   lac operator: The lac repressor binds to the lac operator to inhibit transcription in E. coli. This inhibition can be relieved by adding lactose or isopropyl-β-D-thiogalactopyranoside (IPTG). lac repressor encoded by lacI
    258..388     -  repeat_region  AAV2 ITR (fragment): inverted terminal repeat of adeno-associated virus serotype 2 inverted
    465..912     +  promoter       hSyn promoter: human synapsin I promoter; confers neuron-specific expression (Kügler et al., 2003)
    934..967     -  protein_bind   lox2272: Cre-mediated recombination occurs in the 8-bp core sequence (GGATACTT). lox2272 sites are compatible with each other, but incompatible with loxP or loxN sites (Lee and Saito, 1988). Cre recombinase
   1030..1063    -  protein_bind   loxP: Cre-mediated recombination occurs in the 8-bp core sequence (GCATACAT). Cre recombinase
   1073..1237    -  CDS            nrxn3b (fragment): NR3BB_DANRE - Experimental evidence at transcript level: Swiss-Prot protein existence level 2. Neuronal cell surface protein that may be involved in cell recognition and cell adhesion. From Danio rerio (Zebrafish) (Brachydanio rerio).
   1220..1891    -  CDS            CD4 (fragment): CD4_HUMAN - Experimental evidence at protein level: Swiss-Prot protein existence level 1. (Microbial infection) Primary receptor for human immunodeficiency virus-1 (HIV-1) (PubMed:2214026, PubMed:16331979, PubMed:9641677, PubMed:12089508). Down-regulated by HIV-1 Vpu (PubMed:17346169). Acts as a receptor for Human Herpes virus 7/HHV-7 (PubMed:7909607). From Homo sapiens (Human).
   1928..2635    -  CDS            mCherry: mCherry is a basic (constitutively fluorescent) red fluorescent protein published in 2004, derived from Discosoma sp.. It is reported to be a very rapidly-maturing monomer with low acid sensitivity.
   2735..2768    +  protein_bind   lox2272: Cre-mediated recombination occurs in the 8-bp core sequence (GGATACTT). lox2272 sites are compatible with each other, but incompatible with loxP or loxN sites (Lee and Saito, 1988). Cre recombinase
   2839..2872    +  protein_bind   loxP: Cre-mediated recombination occurs in the 8-bp core sequence (GCATACAT). Cre recombinase
   2927..3048    -  polyA_signal   SV40 poly(A) signal: SV40 polyadenylation signal
   3071..3139    -  CDS            large T antigen (fragment): large T antigen from SV40 (simian virus 40)
   3210..3340    +  repeat_region  AAV2 ITR (fragment): inverted terminal repeat of adeno-associated virus serotype 2 inverted
   3354..3511    +  CDS            lacZα (fragment): LacZα fragment of β-galactosidase; lacZ fragment
   3516..3944    +  rep_origin     f1 ori (sequence partly withheld): f1 bacteriophage origin of replication; arrow indicates direction of (+) strand synthesis
   3997..4101    +  promoter       AmpR promoter: bla
   4102..4962    +  CDS            AmpR: β-lactamase; bla; confers resistance to ampicillin, carbenicillin, and related antibiotics
   5133..5721    +  rep_origin     ori: high-copy-number ColE1/pMB1/pBR322/pUC origin of replication
