[The description below was written by a language model from this plasmid's Addgene catalogue record and pLannotate feature annotations shown in this document.]
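Description:
pZac2.1 hSynapsin1 FLEX NAPA-N SV40 is an AAV transfer plasmid of about 5.9 kb built on the pZac2.1 backbone. It is propagated in E. coli as a high-copy plasmid through a ColE1/pUC-type origin and selected with ampicillin via the β-lactamase gene. The backbone also carries an f1 phage origin and remnants of the lac region (lacI and lacZα fragments, CAP site, lac promoter and operator) that play no role in the payload. Two AAV2 inverted terminal repeats flank the expression cassette and define the segment that is packaged into recombinant AAV particles.

Between the ITRs, the human synapsin I promoter provides neuron-restricted transcription of a FLEX (double-floxed inverted) cassette, followed by an SV40 polyadenylation signal. The synthetic NAPA-N insert (about 1.65 kb) sits in the antisense orientation relative to the promoter, bracketed by pairs of lox2272 and loxP sites in opposing orientations. Without Cre the coding sequence cannot be expressed. Cre recombination inverts it into the sense orientation and then excises one site of each pair, locking it in place.

According to the feature annotation, the open reading frame consists of mCherry followed by a fragment of human CD4 and a short segment with neurexin-3β homology (best matched to a zebrafish entry). This fits the stated design of an mCherry displayed extracellularly and targeted to synapses, although the record does not spell out the role of each domain. The construct is the neuronal half of the neuron-astrocyte proximity assay, a FRET probe for optically reporting close apposition between neuronal synapses and astrocytes in Cre-defined neurons. The partner fluorophore construct is not described in this record.
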