Addgene plasmid #92283: pZac2.1 hSynapsin1 FLEX NAPA-N SV40
Purpose: FRET probe; extracellular synapse targeted mCherry, Cre-dependently expressed
Depositing lab: Baljit Khakh. Depositing organization: University of California, Los Angeles (UCLA). Publication: An Optical Neuron-Astrocyte Proximity Assay at Synaptic Distance Scales. Octeau JC, Chai H, Jiang R, Bonanno SL, Martin KC, Khakh BS. Neuron. 2018 Apr 4;98(1):49-66.e9. doi: 10.1016/j.neuron.2018.03.003. PubMed 29621490.
Backbone
  Vector backbone: pZac2.1
  Vector type: AAV
Growth in bacteria
  Bacterial resistance: Ampicillin, 100 μg/mL
  Growth temperature: 37°C
  Growth strain: NEB Stable
  Copy number: High Copy
Gene/Insert
  Gene/Insert name: Neuron-astrocyte proximity assay - Neuronal (alt name: NAPA-N)
  Species: Synthetic
  Insert size (bp): 1653
  Promoter: hSynapsin1
  Cloning method: Gibson Cloning
  Sequencing primers: 5′ GACCATCTGCGCTGCGGCG; 3′ GTGGTTTGTCCAAACTCATCAAT
Terms and licenses: Academic/Nonprofit Terms; Industry Terms: Not Available to Industry
How to cite: pZac2.1 hSynapsin1 FLEX NAPA-N SV40 was a gift from Baljit Khakh (Addgene plasmid # 92283 ; http://n2t.net/addgene:92283 ; RRID:Addgene_92283)
